>Addgene plasmid #233362 | pCDNA5/FRT_CMV_NES-Kinprola_AMPK_T/A-mEGFP | addgene full sequence | sequence record 466630 | Addgene NGS Result
GACGGATCGGGAGATCTCCCGATCCCCTATGGTGCACTCTCAGTACAATCTGCTCTGATGCCGCATAGTT
AAGCCAGTATCTGCTCCCTGCTTGTGTGTTGGAGGTCGCTGAGTAGTGCGCGAGCAAAATTTAAGCTACA
ACAAGGCAAGGCTTGACCGACAATTGCATGAAGAATCTGCTTAGGGTTAGGCGTTTTGCGCTGCTTCGCG
ATGTACGGGCCAGATATACGCGTTGACATTGATTATTGACTAGTTATTAATAGTAATCAATTACGGGGTC
ATTAGTTCATAGCCCATATATGGAGTTCCGCGTTACATAACTTACGGTAAATGGCCCGCCTGGCTGACCG
CCCAACGACCCCCGCCCATTGACGTCAATAATGACGTATGTTCCCATAGTAACGCCAATAGGGACTTTCC
ATTGACGTCAATGGGTGGAGTATTTACGGTAAACTGCCCACTTGGCAGTACATCAAGTGTATCATATGCC
AAGTACGCCCCCTATTGACGTCAATGACGGTAAATGGCCCGCCTGGCATTATGCCCAGTACATGACCTTA
TGGGACTTTCCTACTTGGCAGTACATCTACGTATTAGTCATCGCTATTACCATGGTGATGCGGTTTTGGC
AGTACATCAATGGGCGTGGATAGCGGTTTGACTCACGGGGATTTCCAAGTCTCCACCCCATTGACGTCAA
TGGGAGTTTGTTTTGGCACCAAAATCAACGGGACTTTCCAAAATGTCGTAACAACTCCGCCCCATTGACG
CAAATGGGCGGTAGGCGTGTACGGTGGGAGGTCTATATAAGCAGAGCTCTCTGGCTAACTAGAGAACCCA
CTGCTTACTGGCTTATCGAAATTAATACGACTCACTATAGGGAGACCCAAGCTGGCTAGCGTTTAAACTT
ACCACCATGCTGCAGAACGAGCTTGCTCTTAAGTTGGCTGGACTTGATATTAACAAGACTGGAGGTTCTG
ACGTCGGCCGCAAGCTGATCATCGATCAGAACGTTTTTATCGAGGGTACGCTGCCGATGGGTGTCGTCCG
CCCGCTGACTGAAGTCGAGATGGACCATTACCGCGAGCCGTTCCTGAATCCTGTTGACCGCGAGCCACTG
TGGCGCTTCCCAAACGAGCTGCCAATCGCCGGTGAGCCAGCGAACATCGTCGCGCTGGTCGAAGAATACA
TGGACTGGCTGCACCAGTCCCCTGTCCCGAAGCTGCTGTTCTGGGGCACCCCAGGCGTTCTGATCCCACC
GGCCGAAGCCGCTCGCCTGGCCAAAAGCCTGCCTAACTGCAAGGCTGTGGACATCGGCCCGGGTCTGAAT
CTGCTGCAAGAAGACAACCCGGACCTGATCGGCAGCGAGATCGCGCGCTGGCTGTCTACTCTGGAGATTG
GTGGCACCGGTGGCTCTGGCGGTACCGGTGGCTCTGGCGGTTCTATCGGTACTGGCTTTCCATTCGACCC
CCATTATGTGGAAGTCCTGGGCGAGCGCATGCACTACGTCGATGTTGGTCCGCGCGATGGCACCCCTGTG
CTGTTCCTGCACGGTAACCCGACCTCCTCCTACGTGTGGCGCAACATCATCCCGCATGTTGCACCGACCC
ATCGCTGCATTGCTCCAGACCTGATCGGTATGGGCAAATCCGACAAACCAGACCTGGGTTATTTCTTCGA
CGACCACGTCCGCTTCATGGATGCCTTCATCGAAGCCCTGGGTCTGGAAGAGGTCGTCCTGGTCATTCAC
GACTGGGGCTCCGCTCTGGGTTTCCACTGGGCCAAGCGCAATCCAGAGCGCGTCAAAGGTATTGCATTTA
TGGAGTTCATCCGCCCTATCCCGACCTGGGACGAATGGGCTCCGGGTTCTATGCGTAGAGTAGCGGCGCT
GGTAGATTTACCTCCTCCTCCGCCACCGCCACCACCGCCGCCGCCGCCACCACCACCTCCTCCGCCTCCT
CCACCACCACCGCCACCGCCTCCACCACCTGGCGGCAGCGCCTGTGACTATCATTTAGGAAACATTTCAA
GACTGTCAAATAAGCATTTCCAAATACTACTAGGAGAAGACGGTAACCTTTTATTGAATGACATTTCCAC
TAATGGGACCTGGTTAAATGGGCAAAAAGTCGAGAAGAACAGCTATCAGTTACTGTCTCAAGGTGATGAA
ATAACCGTTGGTGTAGGCGTGGAATCAGATATTTTATCTCTGGTCATTTTCATAAACGACAAATTTAAGC
AGTGCCTCGAGCAGAACAAAGTTGATCGCGGTGGCGGTATGCATAAGTTTTCTCAAGAACAGATCGGCGA
AAACATTGTGTGCAGGGTCATTTGTACCACGGGTCAAATTCCCATCCGAGATTTGTCAGCTGATATTTCA
CAAGTGCTTAAGGAAAAACGATCCATAAAGAAAGTTTGGACATTTGGTAGAAACCCAGGTTCTGCCAAGG
AGACCTTCCAGGCCTTCCGCAGCGGAGGTTCTATGGTGAGCAAGGGCGAGGAGCTGTTCACCGGGGTGGT
GCCCATCCTGGTCGAGCTGGACGGCGACGTAAACGGCCACAAGTTCAGCGTGTCCGGCGAGGGCGAGGGC
GATGCCACCTACGGCAAGCTGACCCTGAAGTTCATCTGCACCACCGGCAAGCTGCCCGTGCCCTGGCCCA
CCCTCGTGACCACCCTGACCTACGGCGTGCAGTGCTTCAGCCGCTACCCCGACCACATGAAGCAGCACGA
CTTCTTCAAGTCCGCCATGCCCGAAGGCTACGTCCAGGAGCGCACCATCTTCTTCAAGGACGACGGCAAC
TACAAGACCCGCGCCGAGGTGAAGTTCGAGGGCGACACCCTGGTGAACCGCATCGAGCTGAAGGGCATCG
ACTTCAAGGAGGACGGCAACATCCTGGGGCACAAGCTGGAGTACAACTACAACAGCCACAACGTCTATAT
CATGGCCGACAAGCAGAAGAACGGCATCAAGGTGAACTTCAAGATCCGCCACAACATCGAGGACGGCAGC
GTGCAGCTCGCCGACCACTACCAGCAGAACACCCCCATCGGCGACGGCCCCGTGCTGCTGCCCGACAACC
ACTACCTGAGCACCCAGTCCAAACTGAGCAAAGACCCCAACGAGAAGCGCGATCACATGGTCCTGCTGGA
GTTCGTGACCGCCGCCGGGATCACTCTCGGCATGGACGAGCTGTACAAGTAATCTAGAGGGCCCGTTTAA
ACCCGCTGATCAGCCTCGACTGTGCCTTCTAGTTGCCAGCCATCTGTTGTTTGCCCCTCCCCCGTGCCTT
CCTTGACCCTGGAAGGTGCCACTCCCACTGTCCTTTCCTAATAAAATGAGGAAATTGCATCGCATTGTCT
GAGTAGGTGTCATTCTATTCTGGGGGGTGGGGTGGGGCAGGACAGCAAGGGGGAGGATTGGGAAGACAAT
AGCAGGCATGCTGGGGATGCGGTGGGCTCTATGGCTTCTGAGGCGGAAAGAACCAGCTGGGGCTCTAGGG
GGTATCCCC
[124 nt withheld, positions 3510-3633]
CGCCGGCTTTCCCA
[78 nt withheld, positions 3648-3725]
AGGGTGATGGTTCACGTACCTAGAAGTTCCTATTCCGAAGTTCCTATTCTCTAGAAAGTATAGGAACTTC
CTTGGCCAAAAAGCCTGAACTCACCGCGACGTCTGTCGAGAAGTTTCTGATCGAAAAGTTCGACAGCGTC
TCCGACCTGATGCAGCTCTCGGAGGGCGAAGAATCTCGTGCTTTCAGCTTCGATGTAGGAGGGCGTGGAT
ATGTCCTGCGGGTAAATAGCTGCGCCGATGGTTTCTACAAAGATCGTTATGTTTATCGGCACTTTGCATC
GGCCGCGCTCCCGATTCCGGAAGTGCTTGACATTGGGGAATTCAGCGAGAGCCTGACCTATTGCATCTCC
CGCCGTGCACAGGGTGTCACGTTGCAAGACCTGCCTGAAACCGAACTGCCCGCTGTTCTGCAGCCGGTCG
CGGAGGCCATGGATGCGATCGCTGCGGCCGATCTTAGCCAGACGAGCGGGTTCGGCCCATTCGGACCGCA
AGGAATCGGTCAATACACTACATGGCGTGATTTCATATGCGCGATTGCTGATCCCCATGTGTATCACTGG
CAAACTGTGATGGACGACACCGTCAGTGCGTCCGTCGCGCAGGCTCTCGATGAGCTGATGCTTTGGGCCG
AGGACTGCCCCGAAGTCCGGCACCTCGTGCACGCGGATTTCGGCTCCAACAATGTCCTGACGGACAATGG
CCGCATAACAGCGGTCATTGACTGGAGCGAGGCGATGTTCGGGGATTCCCAATACGAGGTCGCCAACATC
TTCTTCTGGAGGCCGTGGTTGGCTTGTATGGAGCAGCAGACGCGCTACTTCGAGCGGAGGCATCCGGAGC
TTGCAGGATCGCCGCGGCTCCGGGCGTATATGCTCCGCATTGGTCTTGACCAACTCTATCAGAGCTTGGT
TGACGGCAATTTCGATGATGCAGCTTGGGCGCAGGGTCGATGCGACGCAATCGTCCGATCCGGAGCCGGG
ACTGTCGGGCGTACACAAATCGCCCGCAGAAGCGCGGCCGTCTGGACCGATGGCTGTGTAGAAGTACTCG
CCGATAGTGGAAACCGACGCCCCAGCACTCGTCCGAGGGCAAAGGAATAGCACGTACTACGAGATTTCGA
TTCCACCGCCGCCTTCTATGAAAGGTTGGGCTTCGGAATCGTTTTCCGGGACGCCGGCTGGATGATCCTC
CAGCGCGGGGATCTCATGCTGGAGTTCTTCGCCCACCCCAACTTGTTTATTGCAGCTTATAATGGTTACA
AATAAAGCAATAGCATCACAAATTTCACAAATAAAGCATTTTTTTCACTGCATTCTAGTTGTGGTTTGTC
CAAACTCATCAATGTATCTTATCATGTCTGTATACCGTCGACCTCTAGCTAGAGCTTGGCGTAATCATGG
TCATAGCTGTTTCCTGTGTGAAATTGTTATCCGCTCACAATTCCACACAACATACGAGCCGGAAGCATAA
AGTGTAAAGCCTGGGGTGCCTAATGAGTGAGCTAACTCACATTAATTGCGTTGCGCTCACTGCCCGCTTT
CCAGTCGGGAAACCTGTCGTGCCAGCTGCATTAATGAATCGGCCAACGCGCGGGGAGAGGCGGTTTGCGT
ATTGGGCGCTCTTCCGCTTCCTCGCTCACTGACTCGCTGCGCTCGGTCGTTCGGCTGCGGCGAGCGGTAT
CAGCTCACTCAAAGGCGGTAATACGGTTATCCACAGAATCAGGGGATAACGCAGGAAAGAACATGTGAGC
AAAAGGCCAGCAAAAGGCCAGGAACCGTAAAAAGGCCGCGTTGCTGGCGTTTTTCCATAGGCTCCGCCCC
CCCTGACGAGCATCACAAAAATCGACGCTCAAGTCAGAGGTGGCGAAACCCGACAGGACTATAAAGATAC
CAGGCGTTTCCCCCTGGAAGCTCCCTCGTGCGCTCTCCTGTTCCGACCCTGCCGCTTACCGGATACCTGT
CCGCCTTTCTCCCTTCGGGAAGCGTGGCGCTTTCTCATAGCTCACGCTGTAGGTATCTCAGTTCGGTGTA
GGTCGTTCGCTCCAAGCTGGGCTGTGTGCACGAACCCCCCGTTCAGCCCGACCGCTGCGCCTTATCCGGT
AACTATCGTCTTGAGTCCAACCCGGTAAGACACGACTTATCGCCACTGGCAGCAGCCACTGGTAACAGGA
TTAGCAGAGCGAGGTATGTAGGCGGTGCTACAGAGTTCTTGAAGTGGTGGCCTAACTACGGCTACACTAG
AAGAACAGTATTTGGTATCTGCGCTCTGCTGAAGCCAGTTACCTTCGGAAAAAGAGTTGGTAGCTCTTGA
TCCGGCAAACAAACCACCGCTGGTAGCGGTGGTTTTTTTGTTTGCAAGCAGCAGATTACGCGCAGAAAAA
AAGGATCTCAAGAAGATCCTTTGATCTTTTCTACGGGGTCTGACGCTCAGTGGAACGAAAACTCACGTTA
AGGGATTTTGGTCATGAGATTATCAAAAAGGATCTTCACCTAGATCCTTTTAAATTAAAAATGAAGTTTT
AAATCAATCTAAAGTATATATGAGTAAACTTGGTCTGACAGTTACCAATGCTTAATCAGTGAGGCACCTA
TCTCAGCGATCTGTCTATTTCGTTCATCCATAGTTGCCTGACTCCCCGTCGTGTAGATAACTACGATACG
GGAGGGCTTACCATCTGGCCCCAGTGCTGCAATGATACCGCGAGACCCACGCTCACCGGCTCCAGATTTA
TCAGCAATAAACCAGCCAGCCGGAAGGGCCGAGCGCAGAAGTGGTCCTGCAACTTTATCCGCCTCCATCC
AGTCTATTAATTGTTGCCGGGAAGCTAGAGTAAGTAGTTCGCCAGTTAATAGTTTGCGCAACGTTGTTGC
CATTGCTACAGGCATCGTGGTGTCACGCTCGTCGTTTGGTATGGCTTCATTCAGCTCCGGTTCCCAACGA
TCAAGGCGAGTTACATGATCCCCTATGTTGTGCAAAAAAGCGGTTAGCTCCTTCGGTCCTCCGATCGTTG
TCAGAAGTAAGTTGGCCGCAGTGTTATCACTCATGGTTATGGCAGCACTGCATAATTCTCTTACTGTCAT
GCCATCCGTAAGATGCTTTTCTGTGACTGGTGAGTACTCAACCAAGTCATTCTGAGAATAGTGTATGCGG
CGACCGAGTTGCTCTTGCCCGGCGTCAATACGGGATAATACCGCGCCACATAGCAGAACTTTAAAAGTGC
TCATCATTGGAAAACGTTCTTCGGGGCGAAAACTCTCAAGGATCTTACCGCTGTTGAGATCCAGTTCGAT
GTAACCCACTCGTGCACCCAACTGATCTTCAGCATCTTTTACTTTCACCAGCGTTTCTGGGTGAGCAAAA
ACAGGAAGGCAAAATGCCGCAAAAAAGGGAATAGGGGCGACACGGAAATGTTGAATACTCATACTCTTCC
TTTTTCAATATTATTGAAGCATTTATCAGGGTTATTGTCTCATGAGCGGATACATATTTGAATGTATTTA
GAAAAATAAACAAATAGGGGTTCCGCGCACATTTCCCCGAAAAGTGCCACCTGACGTC
Features (pLannotate 1.2.2; 24 found; start..end, strand, type, name):
     28..80      -  misc_feature   bom (fragment): basis of mobility region from pBR322
    235..614     +  enhancer       CMV enhancer: human cytomegalovirus immediate early enhancer
    615..818     +  promoter       CMV promoter: human cytomegalovirus (CMV) immediate early promoter
    814..847     +  LTR            5' LTR (truncated) (fragment): truncated 5' long terminal repeat (LTR) from HIV-1
    863..881     +  promoter       T7 promoter: promoter for bacteriophage T7 RNA polymerase
    980..1399    +  CDS            HaloTag® (fragment): modified bacterial dehalogenase that forms covalent bonds with chloroalkane derivatives
   1445..1858    +  CDS            HaloTag® (fragment): modified bacterial dehalogenase that forms covalent bonds with chloroalkane derivatives
   2000..2269    +  CDS            RAD53 (fragment): RAD53_YEAST - Also known as MEC2, SAD1, SPK1. Experimental evidence at protein level: Swiss-Prot protein existence level 1. Controls S-phase checkpoint as well as G1 and G2 DNA damage checkpoints. Phosphorylates proteins on serine, threonine, and tyrosine. Prevents entry into anaphase and mitotic exit after DNA damage via regulation of the Polo kinase CDC5. Seems to be involved in the phosphorylation of RPH1. From Saccharomyces cerevisiae (strain ATCC 204508 / S288c) (Baker's yeast).
   2285..2437    +  CDS            RAD53 (fragment): RAD53_YEAST - Also known as MEC2, SAD1, SPK1. Experimental evidence at protein level: Swiss-Prot protein existence level 1. Controls S-phase checkpoint as well as G1 and G2 DNA damage checkpoints. Phosphorylates proteins on serine, threonine, and tyrosine. Prevents entry into anaphase and mitotic exit after DNA damage via regulation of the Polo kinase CDC5. Seems to be involved in the phosphorylation of RPH1. From Saccharomyces cerevisiae (strain ATCC 204508 / S288c) (Baker's yeast).
   2483..3199    +  CDS            mEGFP: mEGFP is a basic (constitutively fluorescent) green fluorescent protein published in 2002, derived from Aequorea victoria. It has moderate acid sensitivity.
   3240..3464    +  polyA_signal   bGH poly(A) signal: bovine growth hormone polyadenylation signal
   3468..3489    +  promoter       SV40 promoter (fragment): SV40 enhancer and early promoter
   3510..3743    +  rep_origin     f1 ori (fragment) (sequence partly withheld): f1 bacteriophage origin of replication; arrow indicates direction of (+) strand synthesis
   3748..3795    +  protein_bind   FRT: FLP-mediated recombination occurs in the 8-bp core sequence TCTAGAAA (Turan and Bode, 2011). FLP recombinase from the Saccharomyces cerevisiae 2μ plasmid
   3803..4825    +  CDS            HygR: aminoglycoside phosphotransferase from E. coli; aph(4)-Ia; confers resistance to hygromycin
   4835..4960    +  CDS            ble (fragment): BLE_KLEPN - Experimental evidence at protein level: Swiss-Prot protein existence level 1. Binding protein with a strong affinity to the bleomycin family of antibiotics. Binds to CL990; an antimitotic-antibiotic compound. From Klebsiella pneumoniae.
   4955..5076    +  polyA_signal   SV40 poly(A) signal: SV40 polyadenylation signal
   5149..5165    -  protein_bind   lac operator: The lac repressor binds to the lac operator to inhibit transcription in E. coli. This inhibition can be relieved by adding lactose or isopropyl-β-D-thiogalactopyranoside (IPTG). lac repressor encoded by lacI
   5173..5203    -  promoter       lac promoter: promoter for the E. coli lac operon
   5218..5239    -  protein_bind   CAP binding site: CAP binding activates transcription in the presence of cAMP. E. coli catabolite activator protein
   5252..5344    -  CDS            lacI (fragment): lac repressor; lacI; The lac repressor binds to the lac operator to inhibit transcription in E. coli. This inhibition can be relieved by adding lactose or isopropyl-β-D-thiogalactopyranoside (IPTG).
   5527..6116    -  rep_origin     ori: high-copy-number ColE1/pMB1/pBR322/pUC origin of replication
   6287..7147    -  CDS            AmpR: β-lactamase; bla; confers resistance to ampicillin, carbenicillin, and related antibiotics
   7148..7252    -  promoter       AmpR promoter: bla
