[The description below was written by a language model from this plasmid's Addgene catalogue record and pLannotate feature annotations shown in this document.]
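Description:
pCDNA5/FRT_CMV_NES-Kinprola_AMPK_T/A-mEGFP is a mammalian expression plasmid of about 7.3 kb built on the pcDNA5/FRT backbone. It is propagated in E. coli through a high-copy ColE1/pUC-type origin with ampicillin selection (AmpR under its own bla promoter). The backbone also carries an FRT site placed directly upstream of a hygromycin resistance coding sequence followed by an SV40 poly(A) signal. In this vector family, the arrangement allows FLP recombinase-mediated integration into a matching genomic FRT site in a host cell line, with hygromycin selection for stable, single-site integrants. The plasmid can equally be used for transient transfection.

The roughly 2.3 kb synthetic insert is driven by the CMV immediate-early enhancer and promoter and terminated by the bGH poly(A) signal, and a T7 promoter lies just upstream of the coding region. It encodes Kinprola_AMPK_T/A, described as the inactive negative control for a recorder of AMPK activity, with an N-terminal nuclear export signal (NES) to keep the protein cytosolic and a C-terminal mEGFP to report expression and localisation. The feature table detects two separate HaloTag fragments followed by two fragments matching yeast RAD53 and then mEGFP. This is consistent with a rearranged or split HaloTag coupled to a RAD53-derived domain, likely a phospho-binding module, though the record does not spell out the architecture. HaloTag reacts covalently with chloroalkane ligands, which fits the chemical-labelling readout named in the associated publication. The T/A mutation presumably replaces the phosphorylatable threonine of the kinase substrate with alanine. The construct therefore serves as a phosphorylation-insensitive control alongside the active AMPK recorder in mammalian cell lines.
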