Addgene plasmid #233362: pCDNA5/FRT_CMV_NES-Kinprola_AMPK_T/A-mEGFP
Purpose: CMV driven expression of the inactive AMPK activity recorder negative control with T/A mutation Kinprola_AMPK_T/A in mammalian cell lines fused to mEGFP
Depositing lab: Kai Johnsson. Depositing organization: Max Planck Institute for Medical Research. Publication: Molecular recording of cellular protein kinase activity with chemical labeling. Sun DE, Ng SW, Zheng Y, Xie S, Schwan N, Breuer P, Hoffmann DC, Michel J, Azorin DD, Boonekamp KE, Winkler F, Wick W, Boutros M, Li Y, Johnsson K. Nat Chem Biol. 2025 Jul 10. doi: 10.1038/s41589-025-01949-6. PubMed 40640555.
Backbone
  Vector backbone: pcDNA5/FRT
  Backbone size w/o insert (bp): 4999
  Vector type: Mammalian Expression
  Selectable markers: Hygromycin
Growth in bacteria
  Bacterial resistance: Ampicillin, 100 μg/mL
  Growth temperature: 37°C
  Growth strain: DH5alpha
  Copy number: High Copy
Gene/Insert
  Gene/Insert name: NES-Kinprola_AMPK_T/A-mEGFP
  Species: Synthetic
  Insert size (bp): 2283
  Promoter: CMV
  Tag / fusion protein: NES (N terminal on insert); mEGFP (C terminal on insert)
  Cloning method: Gibson Cloning
Terms and licenses: Academic/Nonprofit Terms; Industry Terms: Not Available to Industry
Depositor comments: Please visit https://doi.org/10.1101/2024.09.11.611894 for bioRxiv preprint.
How to cite: pCDNA5/FRT_CMV_NES-Kinprola_AMPK_T/A-mEGFP was a gift from Kai Johnsson (Addgene plasmid # 233362 ; http://n2t.net/addgene:233362 ; RRID:Addgene_233362)
